Addgene plasmid #98329: DYNLT3_pLX307
Purpose: Lentiviral expression of DYNLT3
Depositing lab: William Hahn & Sefi Rosenbluh. Depositing organization: Monash University. Publication: Genetic and Proteomic Interrogation of Lower Confidence Candidate Genes Reveals Signaling Networks in beta-Catenin-Active Cancers. Rosenbluh J, Mercer J, Shrestha Y, Oliver R, Tamayo P, Doench JG, Tirosh I, Piccioni F, Hartenian E, Horn H, Fagbami L, Root DE, Jaffe J, Lage K, Boehm JS, Hahn WC. Cell Syst. 2016 Sep 28;3(3):302-316.e4. doi: 10.1016/j.cels.2016.09.001. PubMed 27684187.
Backbone
  Vector backbone: pLX307
  Backbone manufacturer: David Root (Addgene plasmid # 41392)
  Vector type: Mammalian Expression, Lentiviral
  Selectable markers: Puromycin
Growth in bacteria
  Bacterial resistance: Ampicillin, 100 μg/mL
  Growth temperature: 37°C
  Growth strain: NEB Stable
  Copy number: High Copy
Gene/Insert
  Gene/Insert name: DYNLT3
  Species: H. sapiens (human)
  Entrez Gene: DYNLT3 (a.k.a. RP3, TCTE1L, TCTEX1L)
  Promoter: E1Fa
  Tag / fusion protein: V5 (C terminal on backbone)
  Cloning method: Gateway Cloning
  Sequencing primers: 5′ TTCTTCCATTTCAGGTGTCGTGAG; 3′ GTGGATACGCTGCTTTAATGCCTT
Terms and licenses: Academic/Nonprofit Terms; Industry Terms: Not Available to Industry
How to cite: DYNLT3_pLX307 was a gift from William Hahn & Sefi Rosenbluh (Addgene plasmid # 98329 ; http://n2t.net/addgene:98329 ; RRID:Addgene_98329)
