[The description below was written by a language model from this plasmid's Addgene catalogue record and pLannotate feature annotations shown in this document.]
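Description:
DYNLT3_pLX307 is a third-generation-style, self-inactivating HIV-1 lentiviral expression plasmid that carries the human DYNLT3 open reading frame in the pLX307 backbone. It is propagated in E. coli through a high-copy ColE1/pUC-type origin with ampicillin selection (AmpR), and it also contains an f1 origin and remnants of a lac/lacZα cloning region flanked by T7 and T3 promoters. The viral portion begins with an RSV promoter fused to a truncated 5' LTR, which drives production of the genomic RNA in packaging cells. This is followed by the Ψ packaging signal with a partial gag sequence, the Rev response element for nuclear export, a cPPT/CTS element, and a ΔU3 3' LTR that inactivates LTR promoter activity after integration. An SV40 polyadenylation signal lies downstream.

Two cassettes sit between the LTRs. An SV40 early promoter and origin drive puromycin N-acetyltransferase for selecting transduced mammalian cells. The EF-1α promoter (entered as "E1Fa" in the catalogue) drives DYNLT3, a non-catalytic light chain accessory component of the cytoplasmic dynein 1 complex. The ORF was introduced by Gateway recombination and is flanked by attB1 and attB2 sites. The backbone supplies a C-terminal V5 epitope tag for detection, and a WPRE follows to enhance transcript expression.

The sequencing-derived record (8,818 nt) is about 60 nt longer than the depositor's sequence (8,758 nt). The extra sequence lies between the V5 tag and the WPRE, where a short U6 promoter fragment is annotated; otherwise the two feature maps agree. The construct is intended for stable, constitutive DYNLT3 overexpression by lentiviral transduction, and the associated publication concerns candidate genes in β-catenin-active cancers.
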