Features (pLannotate 1.2.2; 33 found; start..end, strand, type, name):
     25..91      +  CDS            small t antigen (fragment): SV40 (simian virus 40) small t antigen
     98..1276    +  promoter       EF-1α promoter: strong constitutive promoter for human elongation factor EF-1α
   1297..1314    +  protein_bind   attB1 (fragment): mutant version of attB; core recombination site for the Gateway® BP reaction BP Clonase™
   1320..1667    +  CDS            DYNLT3: DYLT3_HUMAN - Also known as TCTE1L, TCTE1XL. Experimental evidence at protein level: Swiss-Prot protein existence level 1. Acts as one of several non-catalytic accessory components of the cytoplasmic dynein 1 complex that are thought to be involved in linking dynein to cargos and to adapter proteins that regulate dynein function. Cytoplasmic dynein 1 acts as a motor for the intracellular retrograde motility of vesicles and organelles along microtubules. Probably binds BUB3 as part of transport cargo. Required for the efficient progression through mitosis (By similarity). From Homo sapiens (Hum
   1669..1693    -  protein_bind   attB2: mutant version of attB; recombination site for the Gateway® BP reaction BP Clonase™
   1701..1742    +  CDS            V5 tag: epitope tag from simian virus 5
   1793..2381    +  misc_feature   WPRE: woodchuck hepatitis virus posttranscriptional regulatory element
   2432..2451    +  misc_feature   cPPT/CTS (fragment): central polypurine tract and central termination sequence of HIV-1
   2453..2686    +  LTR            3' LTR (ΔU3): self-inactivating 3' long terminal repeat (LTR) from HIV-1
   2764..2885    +  polyA_signal   SV40 poly(A) signal: SV40 polyadenylation signal
   2925..3060    +  rep_origin     SV40 ori: SV40 origin of replication
   3081..3099    -  promoter       T7 promoter: promoter for bacteriophage T7 RNA polymerase
   3107..3262    +  CDS            lacZα (fragment): LacZα fragment of β-galactosidase; lacZ fragment
   3267..3695    +  rep_origin     f1 ori (sequence partly withheld): f1 bacteriophage origin of replication; arrow indicates direction of (+) strand synthesis
   3748..3852    +  promoter       AmpR promoter: bla
   3853..4713    +  CDS            AmpR: β-lactamase; bla; confers resistance to ampicillin, carbenicillin, and related antibiotics
   4884..5472    +  rep_origin     ori: high-copy-number ColE1/pMB1/pBR322/pUC origin of replication
   5655..5747    +  CDS            lacI (fragment): lac repressor; lacI; The lac repressor binds to the lac operator to inhibit transcription in E. coli. This inhibition can be relieved by adding lactose or isopropyl-β-D-thiogalactopyranoside (IPTG).
   5760..5781    +  protein_bind   CAP binding site: CAP binding activates transcription in the presence of cAMP. E. coli catabolite activator protein
   5796..5826    +  promoter       lac promoter: promoter for the E. coli lac operon
   5834..5850    +  protein_bind   lac operator: The lac repressor binds to the lac operator to inhibit transcription in E. coli. This inhibition can be relieved by adding lactose or isopropyl-β-D-thiogalactopyranoside (IPTG). lac repressor encoded by lacI
   5895..5913    +  promoter       T3 promoter: promoter for bacteriophage T3 RNA polymerase
   5941..6167    +  promoter       RSV promoter: Rous sarcoma virus enhancer/promoter
   6168..6348    +  LTR            5' LTR (truncated): truncated 5' long terminal repeat (LTR) from HIV-1
   6395..6520    +  misc_feature   HIV-1 Ψ: packaging signal of human immunodeficiency virus type 1
   6504..6867    +  CDS            HIV-1 gag (fragment): gag protein from human immunodeficiency virus 1; gag
   7013..7246    +  misc_feature   RRE: The Rev response element (RRE) of HIV-1 allows for Rev-dependent mRNA export from the nucleus to the cytoplasm.
   7623..7649    +  CDS            Rev (fragment): human immunodeficiency virus 1 (HIV-1) Rev protein; rev; enhances nuclear export of unspliced and incompletely spliced viral mRNAs
   7656..7679    +  promoter       SV40 promoter (fragment): SV40 early promoter
   7680..7751    +  promoter       SV40 promoter (fragment): SV40 enhancer and early promoter
   7775..7910    +  rep_origin     SV40 ori: SV40 origin of replication
   7956..8552    +  CDS            PuroR (fragment): puromycin N-acetyltransferase; pac from Streptomyces; confers resistance to puromycin
   8601..8718    +  misc_feature   cPPT/CTS: central polypurine tract and central termination sequence of HIV-1
>Addgene plasmid #98329 | DYNLT3_pLX307 | depositor full sequence | sequence record 180234 | Full Sequence
GGCTCGAGGCCTGCAGGTGCAAAGATGGATAAAGTTTTAAACAGAGAGGAATCTTTGCAGCTAATGGACC
TTCTAGGTCTTGAAAGGAGTGGGAATTGGCTCCGGTGCCCGTCAGTGGGCAGAGCGCACATCGCCCACAG
TCCCCGAGAAGTTGGGGGGAGGGGTCGGCAATTGAACCGGTGCCTAGAGAAGGTGGCGCGGGGTAAACTG
GGAAAGTGATGTCGTGTACTGGCTCCGCCTTTTTCCCGAGGGTGGGGGAGAACCGTATATAAGTGCAGTA
GTCGCCGTGAACGTTCTTTTTCGCAACGGGTTTGCCGCCAGAACACAGGTAAGTGCCGTGTGTGGTTCCC
GCGGGCCTGGCCTCTTTACGGGTTATGGCCCTTGCGTGCCTTGAATTACTTCCACCTGGCTGCAGTACGT
GATTCTTGATCCCGAGCTTCGGGTTGGAAGTGGGTGGGAGAGTTCGAGGCCTTGCGCTTAAGGAGCCCCT
TCGCCTCGTGCTTGAGTTGAGGCCTGGCCTGGGCGCTGGGGCCGCCGCGTGCGAATCTGGTGGCACCTTC
GCGCCTGTCTCGCTGCTTTCGATAAGTCTCTAGCCATTTAAAATTTTTGATGACCTGCTGCGACGCTTTT
TTTCTGGCAAGATAGTCTTGTAAATGCGGGCCAAGATCTGCACACTGGTATTTCGGTTTTTGGGGCCGCG
GGCGGCGACGGGGCCCGTGCGTCCCAGCGCACATGTTCGGCGAGGCGGGGCCTGCGAGCGCGGCCACCGA
GAATCGGACGGGGGTAGTCTCAAGCTGGCCGGCCTGCTCTGGTGCCTGGCCTCGCGCCGCCGTGTATCGC
CCCGCCCTGGGCGGCAAGGCTGGCCCGGTCGGCACCAGTTGCGTGAGCGGAAAGATGGCCGCTTCCCGGC
CCTGCTGCAGGGAGCTCAAAATGGAGGACGCGGCGCTCGGGAGAGCGGGCGGGTGAGTCACCCACACAAA
GGAAAAGGGCCTTTCCGTCCTCAGCCGTCGCTTCATGTGACTCCACGGAGTACCGGGCGCCGTCCAGGCA
CCTCGATTAGTTCTCGAGCTTTTGGAGTACGTCGTCTTTAGGTTGGGGGGAGGGGTTTTATGCGATGGAG
TTTCCCCACACTGAGTGGGTGGAGACTGAAGTTAGGCCAGCTTGGCACTTGATGTAATTCTCCTTGGAAT
TTGCCCTTTTTGAGTTTGGATCTTGGTTCATTCTCAAGCCTCAGACAGTGGTTCAAAGTTTTTTTCTTCC
ATTTCAGGTGTCGTGAGGCTAGCATCGATTGATCAACAAGTTTGTACAAAAAAGTTGGCATGGAGGAGTA
CCATCGCCACTGCGACGAGGTTGGCTTCAATGCTGAGGAAGCCCACAATATTGTCAAAGAGTGTGTAGAT
GGGGTTTTAGGTGGTGAAGATTATAATCACAACAACATCAACCAGTGGACTGCAAGCATAGTGGAACAAT
CCTTAACACACCTGGTTAAGTTGGGAAAAGCCTATAAATATATTGTGACCTGTGCAGTGGTCCAGAAGAG
CGCATATGGCTTTCACACAGCCAGCTCCTGTTTTTGGGATACCACATCTGATGGAACCTGTACCGTAAGA
TGGGAGAACCGGACCATGAACTGTATTGTCAACGTTTTTGCCATTGCTATTGTTCTTTACCCAACTTTCT
TGTACAAAGTGGTTGATATCGGTAAGCCTATCCCTAACCCTCTCCTCGGTCTCGATTCTACGTAGTAATG
AACTAGTACCGGTTAAGTCGACAATCAACGCGTTAAGTCGACAATCAACCTCTGGATTACAAAATTTGTG
AAAGATTGACTGGTATTCTTAACTATGTTGCTCCTTTTACGCTATGTGGATACGCTGCTTTAATGCCTTT
GTATCATGCTATTGCTTCCCGTATGGCTTTCATTTTCTCCTCCTTGTATAAATCCTGGTTGCTGTCTCTT
TATGAGGAGTTGTGGCCCGTTGTCAGGCAACGTGGCGTGGTGTGCACTGTGTTTGCTGACGCAACCCCCA
CTGGTTGGGGCATTGCCACCACCTGTCAGCTCCTTTCCGGGACTTTCGCTTTCCCCCTCCCTATTGCCAC
GGCGGAACTCATCGCCGCCTGCCTTGCCCGCTGCTGGACAGGGGCTCGGCTGTTGGGCACTGACAATTCC
GTGGTGTTGTCGGGGAAATCATCGTCCTTTCCTTGGCTGCTCGCCTGTGTTGCCACCTGGATTCTGCGCG
GGACGTCCTTCTGCTACGTCCCTTCGGCCCTCAATCCAGCGGACCTTCCTTCCCGCGGCCTGCTGCCGGC
TCTGCGGCCTCTTCCGCGTCTTCGCCTTCGCCCTCAGACGAGTCGGATCTCCCTTTGGGCCGCCTCCCCG
CGTCGACTTTAAGACCAATGACTTACAAGGCAGCTGTAGATCTTAGCCACTTTTTAAAAGAAAAGGGGGG
ACTGGAAGGGCTAATTCACTCCCAACGAAGACAAGATCTGCTTTTTGCTTGTACTGGGTCTCTCTGGTTA
GACCAGATCTGAGCCTGGGAGCTCTCTGGCTAACTAGGGAACCCACTGCTTAAGCCTCAATAAAGCTTGC
CTTGAGTGCTTCAAGTAGTGTGTGCCCGTCTGTTGTGTGACTCTGGTAACTAGAGATCCCTCAGACCCTT
TTAGTCAGTGTGGAAAATCTCTAGCAGTACGTATAGTAGTTCATGTCATCTTATTATTCAGTATTTATAA
CTTGCAAAGAAATGAATATCAGAGAGTGAGAGGAACTTGTTTATTGCAGCTTATAATGGTTACAAATAAA
GCAATAGCATCACAAATTTCACAAATAAAGCATTTTTTTCACTGCATTCTAGTTGTGGTTTGTCCAAACT
CATCAATGTATCTTATCATGTCTGGCTCTAGCTATCCCGCCCCTAACTCCGCCCATCCCGCCCCTAACTC
CGCCCAGTTCCGCCCATTCTCCGCCCCATGGCTGACTAATTTTTTTTATTTATGCAGAGGCCGAGGCCGC
CTCGGCCTCTGAGCTATTCCAGAAGTAGTGAGGAGGCTTTTTTGGAGGCCTAGGGACGTACCCAATTCGC
CCTATAGTGAGTCGTATTACGCGCGCTCACTGGCCGTCGTTTTACAACGTCGTGACTGGGAAAACCCTGG
CGTTACCCAACTTAATCGCCTTGCAGCACATCCCCCTTTCGCCAGCTGGCGTAATAGCGAAGAGGCCCGC
ACCGATCGCCCTTCCCAACAGTTGCGCAGCCTGAATGGCGAATGGG
[124 nt withheld, positions 3267-3390]
C
[91 nt withheld, positions 3392-3482]
A
[49 nt withheld, positions 3484-3532]
CCTTTGACGTTGGAGTCCACGTTCTTT
[37 nt withheld, positions 3560-3596]
ACCCTATCTCGGTCTATTCTTTTGATTTATAAGGGATTTTGCCGATTTCGGCCTATTGGTTAAAAAATGA
GCTGATTTAACAAAAATTTAACGCGAATTTTAACAAAATATTAACGCTTACAATTTAGGTGGCACTTTTC
GGGGAAATGTGCGCGGAACCCCTATTTGTTTATTTTTCTAAATACATTCAAATATGTATCCGCTCATGAG
ACAATAACCCTGATAAATGCTTCAATAATATTGAAAAAGGAAGAGTATGAGTATTCAACATTTCCGTGTC
GCCCTTATTCCCTTTTTTGCGGCATTTTGCCTTCCTGTTTTTGCTCACCCAGAAACGCTGGTGAAAGTAA
AAGATGCTGAAGATCAGTTGGGTGCACGAGTGGGTTACATCGAACTGGATCTCAACAGCGGTAAGATCCT
TGAGAGTTTTCGCCCCGAAGAACGTTTTCCAATGATGAGCACTTTTAAAGTTCTGCTATGTGGCGCGGTA
TTATCCCGTATTGACGCCGGGCAAGAGCAACTCGGTCGCCGCATACACTATTCTCAGAATGACTTGGTTG
AGTACTCACCAGTCACAGAAAAGCATCTTACGGATGGCATGACAGTAAGAGAATTATGCAGTGCTGCCAT
AACCATGAGTGATAACACTGCGGCCAACTTACTTCTGACAACGATCGGAGGACCGAAGGAGCTAACCGCT
TTTTTGCACAACATGGGGGATCATGTAACTCGCCTTGATCGTTGGGAACCGGAGCTGAATGAAGCCATAC
CAAACGACGAGCGTGACACCACGATGCCTGTAGCAATGGCAACAACGTTGCGCAAACTATTAACTGGCGA
ACTACTTACTCTAGCTTCCCGGCAACAATTAATAGACTGGATGGAGGCGGATAAAGTTGCAGGACCACTT
CTGCGCTCGGCCCTTCCGGCTGGCTGGTTTATTGCTGATAAATCTGGAGCCGGTGAGCGTGGGTCTCGCG
GTATCATTGCAGCACTGGGGCCAGATGGTAAGCCCTCCCGTATCGTAGTTATCTACACGACGGGGAGTCA
GGCAACTATGGATGAACGAAATAGACAGATCGCTGAGATAGGTGCCTCACTGATTAAGCATTGGTAACTG
TCAGACCAAGTTTACTCATATATACTTTAGATTGATTTAAAACTTCATTTTTAATTTAAAAGGATCTAGG
TGAAGATCCTTTTTGATAATCTCATGACCAAAATCCCTTAACGTGAGTTTTCGTTCCACTGAGCGTCAGA
CCCCGTAGAAAAGATCAAAGGATCTTCTTGAGATCCTTTTTTTCTGCGCGTAATCTGCTGCTTGCAAACA
AAAAAACCACCGCTACCAGCGGTGGTTTGTTTGCCGGATCAAGAGCTACCAACTCTTTTTCCGAAGGTAA
CTGGCTTCAGCAGAGCGCAGATACCAAATACTGTTCTTCTAGTGTAGCCGTAGTTAGGCCACCACTTCAA
GAACTCTGTAGCACCGCCTACATACCTCGCTCTGCTAATCCTGTTACCAGTGGCTGCTGCCAGTGGCGAT
AAGTCGTGTCTTACCGGGTTGGACTCAAGACGATAGTTACCGGATAAGGCGCAGCGGTCGGGCTGAACGG
GGGGTTCGTGCACACAGCCCAGCTTGGAGCGAACGACCTACACCGAACTGAGATACCTACAGCGTGAGCT
ATGAGAAAGCGCCACGCTTCCCGAAGGGAGAAAGGCGGACAGGTATCCGGTAAGCGGCAGGGTCGGAACA
GGAGAGCGCACGAGGGAGCTTCCAGGGGGAAACGCCTGGTATCTTTATAGTCCTGTCGGGTTTCGCCACC
TCTGACTTGAGCGTCGATTTTTGTGATGCTCGTCAGGGGGGCGGAGCCTATGGAAAAACGCCAGCAACGC
GGCCTTTTTACGGTTCCTGGCCTTTTGCTGGCCTTTTGCTCACATGTTCTTTCCTGCGTTATCCCCTGAT
TCTGTGGATAACCGTATTACCGCCTTTGAGTGAGCTGATACCGCTCGCCGCAGCCGAACGACCGAGCGCA
GCGAGTCAGTGAGCGAGGAAGCGGAAGAGCGCCCAATACGCAAACCGCCTCTCCCCGCGCGTTGGCCGAT
TCATTAATGCAGCTGGCACGACAGGTTTCCCGACTGGAAAGCGGGCAGTGAGCGCAACGCAATTAATGTG
AGTTAGCTCACTCATTAGGCACCCCAGGCTTTACACTTTATGCTTCCGGCTCGTATGTTGTGTGGAATTG
TGAGCGGATAACAATTTCACACAGGAAACAGCTATGACCATGATTACGCCAAGCGCGCAATTAACCCTCA
CTAAAGGGAACAAAAGCTGGAGCTGCAAGCTTAATGTAGTCTTATGCAATACTCTTGTAGTCTTGCAACA
TGGTAACGATGAGTTAGCAACATGCCTTACAAGGAGAGAAAAAGCACCGTGCATGCCGATTGGTGGAAGT
AAGGTGGTACGATCGTGCCTTATTAGGAAGGCAACAGACGGGTCTGACATGGATTGGACGAACCACTGAA
TTGCCGCATTGCAGAGATATTGTATTTAAGTGCCTAGCTCGATACATAAACGGGTCTCTCTGGTTAGACC
AGATCTGAGCCTGGGAGCTCTCTGGCTAACTAGGGAACCCACTGCTTAAGCCTCAATAAAGCTTGCCTTG
AGTGCTTCAAGTAGTGTGTGCCCGTCTGTTGTGTGACTCTGGTAACTAGAGATCCCTCAGACCCTTTTAG
TCAGTGTGGAAAATCTCTAGCAGTGGCGCCCGAACAGGGACTTGAAAGCGAAAGGGAAACCAGAGGAGCT
CTCTCGACGCAGGACTCGGCTTGCTGAAGCGCGCACGGCAAGAGGCGAGGGGCGGCGACTGGTGAGTACG
CCAAAAATTTTGACTAGCGGAGGCTAGAAGGAGAGAGATGGGTGCGAGAGCGTCAGTATTAAGCGGGGGA
GAATTAGATCGCGATGGGAAAAAATTCGGTTAAGGCCAGGGGGAAAGAAAAAATATAAATTAAAACATAT
AGTATGGGCAAGCAGGGAGCTAGAACGATTCGCAGTTAATCCTGGCCTGTTAGAAACATCAGAAGGCTGT
AGACAAATACTGGGACAGCTACAACCATCCCTTCAGACAGGATCAGAAGAACTTAGATCATTATATAATA
CAGTAGCAACCCTCTATTGTGTGCATCAAAGGATAGAGATAAAAGACACCAAGGAAGCTTTAGACAAGAT
AGAGGAAGAGCAAAACAAAAGTAAGACCACCGCACAGCAAGCGGCCGCTGATCTTCAGACCTGGAGGAGG
AGATATGAGGGACAATTGGAGAAGTGAATTATATAAATATAAAGTAGTAAAAATTGAACCATTAGGAGTA
GCACCCACCAAGGCAAAGAGAAGAGTGGTGCAGAGAGAAAAAAGAGCAGTGGGAATAGGAGCTTTGTTCC
TTGGGTTCTTGGGAGCAGCAGGAAGCACTATGGGCGCAGCGTCAATGACGCTGACGGTACAGGCCAGACA
ATTATTGTCTGGTATAGTGCAGCAGCAGAACAATTTGCTGAGGGCTATTGAGGCGCAACAGCATCTGTTG
CAACTCACAGTCTGGGGCATCAAGCAGCTCCAGGCAAGAATCCTGGCTGTGGAAAGATACCTAAAGGATC
AACAGCTCCTGGGGATTTGGGGTTGCTCTGGAAAACTCATTTGCACCACTGCTGTGCCTTGGAATGCTAG
TTGGAGTAATAAATCTCTGGAACAGATTTGGAATCACACGACCTGGATGGAGTGGGACAGAGAAATTAAC
AATTACACAAGCTTAATACACTCCTTAATTGAAGAATCGCAAAACCAGCAAGAAAAGAATGAACAAGAAT
TATTGGAATTAGATAAATGGGCAAGTTTGTGGAATTGGTTTAACATAACAAATTGGCTGTGGTATATAAA
ATTATTCATAATGATAGTAGGAGGCTTGGTAGGTTTAAGAATAGTTTTTGCTGTACTTTCTATAGTGAAT
AGAGTTAGGCAGGGATATTCACCATTATCGTTTCAGACCCACCTCCCAACCCCGAGGGGACCCATGCATT
GCATCTCAATTAGTCAGCAACCAGGTGTGGAAAGTCCCCAGGCTCCCCAGCAGGCAGAAGTATGCAAAGC
ATGCGTCTCAATTAGTCAGCAACCATAGTCCCGCCCCTAACTCCGCCCATCCCGCCCCTAACTCCGCCCA
GTTCCGCCCATTCTCCGCCCCATGGCTGACTAATTTTTTTTATTTATGCAGAGGCCGAGGCCGCCTCGGC
CTCTGAGCTATTCCAGAAGTAGTGAGGAGGCTTTTTTGGAGGCCTAGGCTTTTGCAAAAAGCTTTCTAGA
GGTACCACCGGAGCTTACCATGACCGAGTACAAGCCCACGGTGCGCCTCGCCACCCGCGACGACGTCCCC
AGGGCCGTACGCACCCTCGCCGCCGCGTTCGCCGACTACCCCGCCACGCGCCACACCGTCGATCCGGACC
GCCACATCGAGCGGGTCACCGAGCTGCAAGAACTCTTCCTCACGCGCGTCGGGCTCGACATCGGCAAGGT
GTGGGTCGCGGACGACGGCGCCGCCGTGGCGGTCTGGACCACGCCGGAGAGCGTCGAAGCGGGGGCGGTG
TTCGCCGAGATCGGCCCGCGCATGGCCGAGTTGAGCGGTTCCCGGCTGGCCGCGCAGCAACAGATGGAAG
GCCTCCTGGCGCCGCACCGGCCCAAGGAGCCCGCGTGGTTCCTGGCCACCGTCGGCGTCTCGCCCGACCA
CCAGGGCAAGGGTCTGGGCAGCGCCGTCGTGCTCCCCGGAGTGGAGGCGGCCGAGCGCGCCGGGGTGCCC
GCCTTCCTGGAGACCTCCGCGCCCCGCAACCTCCCCTTCTACGAGCGGCTCGGCTTCACCGTCACCGCCG
ACGTCGAGGTGCCCGAAGGACCGCGCACCTGGTGCATGACCCGCAAGCCCGGTGCCAGTTAACGAATTCT
AGATCTTGAGACAAATGGCAGTATTCATCCACAATTTTAAAAGAAAAGGGGGGATTGGGGGGTACAGTGC
AGGGGAAAGAATAGTAGACATAATAGCAACAGACATACAAACTAAAGAATTACAAAAACAAATTACAAAA
ATTCAAAATTTTCGGGTTTATTACAGGGACAGCAGAGATCCACTTTGGCGCC
