Features (pLannotate 1.2.2; 34 found; start..end, strand, type, name):
     25..91      +  CDS            small t antigen (fragment): SV40 (simian virus 40) small t antigen
     98..1276    +  promoter       EF-1α promoter: strong constitutive promoter for human elongation factor EF-1α
   1297..1314    +  protein_bind   attB1 (fragment): mutant version of attB; core recombination site for the Gateway® BP reaction BP Clonase™
   1320..1667    +  CDS            DYNLT3: DYLT3_HUMAN - Also known as TCTE1L, TCTE1XL. Experimental evidence at protein level: Swiss-Prot protein existence level 1. Acts as one of several non-catalytic accessory components of the cytoplasmic dynein 1 complex that are thought to be involved in linking dynein to cargos and to adapter proteins that regulate dynein function. Cytoplasmic dynein 1 acts as a motor for the intracellular retrograde motility of vesicles and organelles along microtubules. Probably binds BUB3 as part of transport cargo. Required for the efficient progression through mitosis (By similarity). From Homo sapiens (Hum
   1669..1693    -  protein_bind   attB2: mutant version of attB; recombination site for the Gateway® BP reaction BP Clonase™
   1701..1742    +  CDS            V5 tag: epitope tag from simian virus 5
   1758..1811    +  promoter       U6 promoter (fragment): RNA polymerase III promoter for human U6 snRNA
   1853..2441    +  misc_feature   WPRE: woodchuck hepatitis virus posttranscriptional regulatory element
   2492..2511    +  misc_feature   cPPT/CTS (fragment): central polypurine tract and central termination sequence of HIV-1
   2513..2746    +  LTR            3' LTR (ΔU3): self-inactivating 3' long terminal repeat (LTR) from HIV-1
   2824..2945    +  polyA_signal   SV40 poly(A) signal: SV40 polyadenylation signal
   2985..3120    +  rep_origin     SV40 ori: SV40 origin of replication
   3141..3159    -  promoter       T7 promoter: promoter for bacteriophage T7 RNA polymerase
   3167..3322    +  CDS            lacZα (fragment): LacZα fragment of β-galactosidase; lacZ fragment
   3327..3755    +  rep_origin     f1 ori (sequence partly withheld): f1 bacteriophage origin of replication; arrow indicates direction of (+) strand synthesis
   3808..3912    +  promoter       AmpR promoter: bla
   3913..4773    +  CDS            AmpR: β-lactamase; bla; confers resistance to ampicillin, carbenicillin, and related antibiotics
   4944..5532    +  rep_origin     ori: high-copy-number ColE1/pMB1/pBR322/pUC origin of replication
   5715..5807    +  CDS            lacI (fragment): lac repressor; lacI; The lac repressor binds to the lac operator to inhibit transcription in E. coli. This inhibition can be relieved by adding lactose or isopropyl-β-D-thiogalactopyranoside (IPTG).
   5820..5841    +  protein_bind   CAP binding site: CAP binding activates transcription in the presence of cAMP. E. coli catabolite activator protein
   5856..5886    +  promoter       lac promoter: promoter for the E. coli lac operon
   5894..5910    +  protein_bind   lac operator: The lac repressor binds to the lac operator to inhibit transcription in E. coli. This inhibition can be relieved by adding lactose or isopropyl-β-D-thiogalactopyranoside (IPTG). lac repressor encoded by lacI
   5955..5973    +  promoter       T3 promoter: promoter for bacteriophage T3 RNA polymerase
   6001..6227    +  promoter       RSV promoter: Rous sarcoma virus enhancer/promoter
   6228..6408    +  LTR            5' LTR (truncated): truncated 5' long terminal repeat (LTR) from HIV-1
   6455..6580    +  misc_feature   HIV-1 Ψ: packaging signal of human immunodeficiency virus type 1
   6564..6927    +  CDS            HIV-1 gag (fragment): gag protein from human immunodeficiency virus 1; gag
   7073..7306    +  misc_feature   RRE: The Rev response element (RRE) of HIV-1 allows for Rev-dependent mRNA export from the nucleus to the cytoplasm.
   7683..7709    +  CDS            Rev (fragment): human immunodeficiency virus 1 (HIV-1) Rev protein; rev; enhances nuclear export of unspliced and incompletely spliced viral mRNAs
   7716..7739    +  promoter       SV40 promoter (fragment): SV40 early promoter
   7740..7811    +  promoter       SV40 promoter (fragment): SV40 enhancer and early promoter
   7835..7970    +  rep_origin     SV40 ori: SV40 origin of replication
   8016..8612    +  CDS            PuroR (fragment): puromycin N-acetyltransferase; pac from Streptomyces; confers resistance to puromycin
   8661..8778    +  misc_feature   cPPT/CTS: central polypurine tract and central termination sequence of HIV-1
>Addgene plasmid #98329 | DYNLT3_pLX307 | addgene full sequence | sequence record 190397 | Addgene NGS Result
GGCTCGAGGCCTGCAGGTGCAAAGATGGATAAAGTTTTAAACAGAGAGGAATCTTTGCAGCTAATGGACC
TTCTAGGTCTTGAAAGGAGTGGGAATTGGCTCCGGTGCCCGTCAGTGGGCAGAGCGCACATCGCCCACAG
TCCCCGAGAAGTTGGGGGGAGGGGTCGGCAATTGAACCGGTGCCTAGAGAAGGTGGCGCGGGGTAAACTG
GGAAAGTGATGTCGTGTACTGGCTCCGCCTTTTTCCCGAGGGTGGGGGAGAACCGTATATAAGTGCAGTA
GTCGCCGTGAACGTTCTTTTTCGCAACGGGTTTGCCGCCAGAACACAGGTAAGTGCCGTGTGTGGTTCCC
GCGGGCCTGGCCTCTTTACGGGTTATGGCCCTTGCGTGCCTTGAATTACTTCCACCTGGCTGCAGTACGT
GATTCTTGATCCCGAGCTTCGGGTTGGAAGTGGGTGGGAGAGTTCGAGGCCTTGCGCTTAAGGAGCCCCT
TCGCCTCGTGCTTGAGTTGAGGCCTGGCCTGGGCGCTGGGGCCGCCGCGTGCGAATCTGGTGGCACCTTC
GCGCCTGTCTCGCTGCTTTCGATAAGTCTCTAGCCATTTAAAATTTTTGATGACCTGCTGCGACGCTTTT
TTTCTGGCAAGATAGTCTTGTAAATGCGGGCCAAGATCTGCACACTGGTATTTCGGTTTTTGGGGCCGCG
GGCGGCGACGGGGCCCGTGCGTCCCAGCGCACATGTTCGGCGAGGCGGGGCCTGCGAGCGCGGCCACCGA
GAATCGGACGGGGGTAGTCTCAAGCTGGCCGGCCTGCTCTGGTGCCTGGCCTCGCGCCGCCGTGTATCGC
CCCGCCCTGGGCGGCAAGGCTGGCCCGGTCGGCACCAGTTGCGTGAGCGGAAAGATGGCCGCTTCCCGGC
CCTGCTGCAGGGAGCTCAAAATGGAGGACGCGGCGCTCGGGAGAGCGGGCGGGTGAGTCACCCACACAAA
GGAAAAGGGCCTTTCCGTCCTCAGCCGTCGCTTCATGTGACTCCACGGAGTACCGGGCGCCGTCCAGGCA
CCTCGATTAGTTCTCGAGCTTTTGGAGTACGTCGTCTTTAGGTTGGGGGGAGGGGTTTTATGCGATGGAG
TTTCCCCACACTGAGTGGGTGGAGACTGAAGTTAGGCCAGCTTGGCACTTGATGTAATTCTCCTTGGAAT
TTGCCCTTTTTGAGTTTGGATCTTGGTTCATTCTCAAGCCTCAGACAGTGGTTCAAAGTTTTTTTCTTCC
ATTTCAGGTGTCGTGAGGCTAGCATCGATTGATCAACAAGTTTGTACAAAAAAGTTGGCATGGAGGAGTA
CCATCGCCACTGCGACGAGGTTGGCTTCAATGCTGAGGAAGCCCACAATATTGTCAAAGAGTGTGTAGAT
GGGGTTTTAGGTGGTGAAGATTATAATCACAACAACATCAACCAGTGGACTGCAAGCATAGTGGAACAAT
CCTTAACACACCTGGTTAAGTTGGGAAAAGCCTATAAATATATTGTGACCTGTGCAGTGGTCCAGAAGAG
CGCATATGGCTTTCACACAGCCAGCTCCTGTTTTTGGGATACCACATCTGATGGAACCTGTACCGTAAGA
TGGGAGAACCGGACCATGAACTGTATTGTCAACGTTTTTGCCATTGCTATTGTTCTTTACCCAACTTTCT
TGTACAAAGTGGTTGATATCGGTAAGCCTATCCCTAACCCTCTCCTCGGTCTCGATTCTACGTAGTAATG
AACTAGTCCGTAACTTGAAAGTATTTCGATTTCTTGGCTTTATATATCTTGTGGAAAGGACGATACGGTA
TAATCTTCTACTAGTGTACGCGTTAAGTCGACAATCAACCTCTGGATTACAAAATTTGTGAAAGATTGAC
TGGTATTCTTAACTATGTTGCTCCTTTTACGCTATGTGGATACGCTGCTTTAATGCCTTTGTATCATGCT
ATTGCTTCCCGTATGGCTTTCATTTTCTCCTCCTTGTATAAATCCTGGTTGCTGTCTCTTTATGAGGAGT
TGTGGCCCGTTGTCAGGCAACGTGGCGTGGTGTGCACTGTGTTTGCTGACGCAACCCCCACTGGTTGGGG
CATTGCCACCACCTGTCAGCTCCTTTCCGGGACTTTCGCTTTCCCCCTCCCTATTGCCACGGCGGAACTC
ATCGCCGCCTGCCTTGCCCGCTGCTGGACAGGGGCTCGGCTGTTGGGCACTGACAATTCCGTGGTGTTGT
CGGGGAAATCATCGTCCTTTCCTTGGCTGCTCGCCTGTGTTGCCACCTGGATTCTGCGCGGGACGTCCTT
CTGCTACGTCCCTTCGGCCCTCAATCCAGCGGACCTTCCTTCCCGCGGCCTGCTGCCGGCTCTGCGGCCT
CTTCCGCGTCTTCGCCTTCGCCCTCAGACGAGTCGGATCTCCCTTTGGGCCGCCTCCCCGCGTCGACTTT
AAGACCAATGACTTACAAGGCAGCTGTAGATCTTAGCCACTTTTTAAAAGAAAAGGGGGGACTGGAAGGG
CTAATTCACTCCCAACGAAGACAAGATCTGCTTTTTGCTTGTACTGGGTCTCTCTGGTTAGACCAGATCT
GAGCCTGGGAGCTCTCTGGCTAACTAGGGAACCCACTGCTTAAGCCTCAATAAAGCTTGCCTTGAGTGCT
TCAAGTAGTGTGTGCCCGTCTGTTGTGTGACTCTGGTAACTAGAGATCCCTCAGACCCTTTTAGTCAGTG
TGGAAAATCTCTAGCAGTACGTATAGTAGTTCATGTCATCTTATTATTCAGTATTTATAACTTGCAAAGA
AATGAATATCAGAGAGTGAGAGGAACTTGTTTATTGCAGCTTATAATGGTTACAAATAAAGCAATAGCAT
CACAAATTTCACAAATAAAGCATTTTTTTCACTGCATTCTAGTTGTGGTTTGTCCAAACTCATCAATGTA
TCTTATCATGTCTGGCTCTAGCTATCCCGCCCCTAACTCCGCCCATCCCGCCCCTAACTCCGCCCAGTTC
CGCCCATTCTCCGCCCCATGGCTGACTAATTTTTTTTATTTATGCAGAGGCCGAGGCCGCCTCGGCCTCT
GAGCTATTCCAGAAGTAGTGAGGAGGCTTTTTTGGAGGCCTAGGGACGTACCCAATTCGCCCTATAGTGA
GTCGTATTACGCGCGCTCACTGGCCGTCGTTTTACAACGTCGTGACTGGGAAAACCCTGGCGTTACCCAA
CTTAATCGCCTTGCAGCACATCCCCCTTTCGCCAGCTGGCGTAATAGCGAAGAGGCCCGCACCGATCGCC
CTTCCCAACAGTTGCGCAGCCTGAATGGCGAATGGG
[124 nt withheld, positions 3327-3450]
C
[91 nt withheld, positions 3452-3542]
A
[49 nt withheld, positions 3544-3592]
CCTTTGACGTTGGAGTCCACGTTCTTT
[37 nt withheld, positions 3620-3656]
ACCCTATCTCGGTCTATTCTTTTGATTTATAAGGGATTTTGCCGATTTCGGCCTATTGGTTAAAAAATGA
GCTGATTTAACAAAAATTTAACGCGAATTTTAACAAAATATTAACGCTTACAATTTAGGTGGCACTTTTC
GGGGAAATGTGCGCGGAACCCCTATTTGTTTATTTTTCTAAATACATTCAAATATGTATCCGCTCATGAG
ACAATAACCCTGATAAATGCTTCAATAATATTGAAAAAGGAAGAGTATGAGTATTCAACATTTCCGTGTC
GCCCTTATTCCCTTTTTTGCGGCATTTTGCCTTCCTGTTTTTGCTCACCCAGAAACGCTGGTGAAAGTAA
AAGATGCTGAAGATCAGTTGGGTGCACGAGTGGGTTACATCGAACTGGATCTCAACAGCGGTAAGATCCT
TGAGAGTTTTCGCCCCGAAGAACGTTTTCCAATGATGAGCACTTTTAAAGTTCTGCTATGTGGCGCGGTA
TTATCCCGTATTGACGCCGGGCAAGAGCAACTCGGTCGCCGCATACACTATTCTCAGAATGACTTGGTTG
AGTACTCACCAGTCACAGAAAAGCATCTTACGGATGGCATGACAGTAAGAGAATTATGCAGTGCTGCCAT
AACCATGAGTGATAACACTGCGGCCAACTTACTTCTGACAACGATCGGAGGACCGAAGGAGCTAACCGCT
TTTTTGCACAACATGGGGGATCATGTAACTCGCCTTGATCGTTGGGAACCGGAGCTGAATGAAGCCATAC
CAAACGACGAGCGTGACACCACGATGCCTGTAGCAATGGCAACAACGTTGCGCAAACTATTAACTGGCGA
ACTACTTACTCTAGCTTCCCGGCAACAATTAATAGACTGGATGGAGGCGGATAAAGTTGCAGGACCACTT
CTGCGCTCGGCCCTTCCGGCTGGCTGGTTTATTGCTGATAAATCTGGAGCCGGTGAGCGTGGGTCTCGCG
GTATCATTGCAGCACTGGGGCCAGATGGTAAGCCCTCCCGTATCGTAGTTATCTACACGACGGGGAGTCA
GGCAACTATGGATGAACGAAATAGACAGATCGCTGAGATAGGTGCCTCACTGATTAAGCATTGGTAACTG
TCAGACCAAGTTTACTCATATATACTTTAGATTGATTTAAAACTTCATTTTTAATTTAAAAGGATCTAGG
TGAAGATCCTTTTTGATAATCTCATGACCAAAATCCCTTAACGTGAGTTTTCGTTCCACTGAGCGTCAGA
CCCCGTAGAAAAGATCAAAGGATCTTCTTGAGATCCTTTTTTTCTGCGCGTAATCTGCTGCTTGCAAACA
AAAAAACCACCGCTACCAGCGGTGGTTTGTTTGCCGGATCAAGAGCTACCAACTCTTTTTCCGAAGGTAA
CTGGCTTCAGCAGAGCGCAGATACCAAATACTGTTCTTCTAGTGTAGCCGTAGTTAGGCCACCACTTCAA
GAACTCTGTAGCACCGCCTACATACCTCGCTCTGCTAATCCTGTTACCAGTGGCTGCTGCCAGTGGCGAT
AAGTCGTGTCTTACCGGGTTGGACTCAAGACGATAGTTACCGGATAAGGCGCAGCGGTCGGGCTGAACGG
GGGGTTCGTGCACACAGCCCAGCTTGGAGCGAACGACCTACACCGAACTGAGATACCTACAGCGTGAGCT
ATGAGAAAGCGCCACGCTTCCCGAAGGGAGAAAGGCGGACAGGTATCCGGTAAGCGGCAGGGTCGGAACA
GGAGAGCGCACGAGGGAGCTTCCAGGGGGAAACGCCTGGTATCTTTATAGTCCTGTCGGGTTTCGCCACC
TCTGACTTGAGCGTCGATTTTTGTGATGCTCGTCAGGGGGGCGGAGCCTATGGAAAAACGCCAGCAACGC
GGCCTTTTTACGGTTCCTGGCCTTTTGCTGGCCTTTTGCTCACATGTTCTTTCCTGCGTTATCCCCTGAT
TCTGTGGATAACCGTATTACCGCCTTTGAGTGAGCTGATACCGCTCGCCGCAGCCGAACGACCGAGCGCA
GCGAGTCAGTGAGCGAGGAAGCGGAAGAGCGCCCAATACGCAAACCGCCTCTCCCCGCGCGTTGGCCGAT
TCATTAATGCAGCTGGCACGACAGGTTTCCCGACTGGAAAGCGGGCAGTGAGCGCAACGCAATTAATGTG
AGTTAGCTCACTCATTAGGCACCCCAGGCTTTACACTTTATGCTTCCGGCTCGTATGTTGTGTGGAATTG
TGAGCGGATAACAATTTCACACAGGAAACAGCTATGACCATGATTACGCCAAGCGCGCAATTAACCCTCA
CTAAAGGGAACAAAAGCTGGAGCTGCAAGCTTAATGTAGTCTTATGCAATACTCTTGTAGTCTTGCAACA
TGGTAACGATGAGTTAGCAACATGCCTTACAAGGAGAGAAAAAGCACCGTGCATGCCGATTGGTGGAAGT
AAGGTGGTACGATCGTGCCTTATTAGGAAGGCAACAGACGGGTCTGACATGGATTGGACGAACCACTGAA
TTGCCGCATTGCAGAGATATTGTATTTAAGTGCCTAGCTCGATACATAAACGGGTCTCTCTGGTTAGACC
AGATCTGAGCCTGGGAGCTCTCTGGCTAACTAGGGAACCCACTGCTTAAGCCTCAATAAAGCTTGCCTTG
AGTGCTTCAAGTAGTGTGTGCCCGTCTGTTGTGTGACTCTGGTAACTAGAGATCCCTCAGACCCTTTTAG
TCAGTGTGGAAAATCTCTAGCAGTGGCGCCCGAACAGGGACTTGAAAGCGAAAGGGAAACCAGAGGAGCT
CTCTCGACGCAGGACTCGGCTTGCTGAAGCGCGCACGGCAAGAGGCGAGGGGCGGCGACTGGTGAGTACG
CCAAAAATTTTGACTAGCGGAGGCTAGAAGGAGAGAGATGGGTGCGAGAGCGTCAGTATTAAGCGGGGGA
GAATTAGATCGCGATGGGAAAAAATTCGGTTAAGGCCAGGGGGAAAGAAAAAATATAAATTAAAACATAT
AGTATGGGCAAGCAGGGAGCTAGAACGATTCGCAGTTAATCCTGGCCTGTTAGAAACATCAGAAGGCTGT
AGACAAATACTGGGACAGCTACAACCATCCCTTCAGACAGGATCAGAAGAACTTAGATCATTATATAATA
CAGTAGCAACCCTCTATTGTGTGCATCAAAGGATAGAGATAAAAGACACCAAGGAAGCTTTAGACAAGAT
AGAGGAAGAGCAAAACAAAAGTAAGACCACCGCACAGCAAGCGGCCGCTGATCTTCAGACCTGGAGGAGG
AGATATGAGGGACAATTGGAGAAGTGAATTATATAAATATAAAGTAGTAAAAATTGAACCATTAGGAGTA
GCACCCACCAAGGCAAAGAGAAGAGTGGTGCAGAGAGAAAAAAGAGCAGTGGGAATAGGAGCTTTGTTCC
TTGGGTTCTTGGGAGCAGCAGGAAGCACTATGGGCGCAGCGTCAATGACGCTGACGGTACAGGCCAGACA
ATTATTGTCTGGTATAGTGCAGCAGCAGAACAATTTGCTGAGGGCTATTGAGGCGCAACAGCATCTGTTG
CAACTCACAGTCTGGGGCATCAAGCAGCTCCAGGCAAGAATCCTGGCTGTGGAAAGATACCTAAAGGATC
AACAGCTCCTGGGGATTTGGGGTTGCTCTGGAAAACTCATTTGCACCACTGCTGTGCCTTGGAATGCTAG
TTGGAGTAATAAATCTCTGGAACAGATTTGGAATCACACGACCTGGATGGAGTGGGACAGAGAAATTAAC
AATTACACAAGCTTAATACACTCCTTAATTGAAGAATCGCAAAACCAGCAAGAAAAGAATGAACAAGAAT
TATTGGAATTAGATAAATGGGCAAGTTTGTGGAATTGGTTTAACATAACAAATTGGCTGTGGTATATAAA
ATTATTCATAATGATAGTAGGAGGCTTGGTAGGTTTAAGAATAGTTTTTGCTGTACTTTCTATAGTGAAT
AGAGTTAGGCAGGGATATTCACCATTATCGTTTCAGACCCACCTCCCAACCCCGAGGGGACCCATGCATT
GCATCTCAATTAGTCAGCAACCAGGTGTGGAAAGTCCCCAGGCTCCCCAGCAGGCAGAAGTATGCAAAGC
ATGCGTCTCAATTAGTCAGCAACCATAGTCCCGCCCCTAACTCCGCCCATCCCGCCCCTAACTCCGCCCA
GTTCCGCCCATTCTCCGCCCCATGGCTGACTAATTTTTTTTATTTATGCAGAGGCCGAGGCCGCCTCGGC
CTCTGAGCTATTCCAGAAGTAGTGAGGAGGCTTTTTTGGAGGCCTAGGCTTTTGCAAAAAGCTTTCTAGA
GGTACCACCGGAGCTTACCATGACCGAGTACAAGCCCACGGTGCGCCTCGCCACCCGCGACGACGTCCCC
AGGGCCGTACGCACCCTCGCCGCCGCGTTCGCCGACTACCCCGCCACGCGCCACACCGTCGATCCGGACC
GCCACATCGAGCGGGTCACCGAGCTGCAAGAACTCTTCCTCACGCGCGTCGGGCTCGACATCGGCAAGGT
GTGGGTCGCGGACGACGGCGCCGCCGTGGCGGTCTGGACCACGCCGGAGAGCGTCGAAGCGGGGGCGGTG
TTCGCCGAGATCGGCCCGCGCATGGCCGAGTTGAGCGGTTCCCGGCTGGCCGCGCAGCAACAGATGGAAG
GCCTCCTGGCGCCGCACCGGCCCAAGGAGCCCGCGTGGTTCCTGGCCACCGTCGGCGTCTCGCCCGACCA
CCAGGGCAAGGGTCTGGGCAGCGCCGTCGTGCTCCCCGGAGTGGAGGCGGCCGAGCGCGCCGGGGTGCCC
GCCTTCCTGGAGACCTCCGCGCCCCGCAACCTCCCCTTCTACGAGCGGCTCGGCTTCACCGTCACCGCCG
ACGTCGAGGTGCCCGAAGGACCGCGCACCTGGTGCATGACCCGCAAGCCCGGTGCCAGTTAACGAATTCT
AGATCTTGAGACAAATGGCAGTATTCATCCACAATTTTAAAAGAAAAGGGGGGATTGGGGGGTACAGTGC
AGGGGAAAGAATAGTAGACATAATAGCAACAGACATACAAACTAAAGAATTACAAAAACAAATTACAAAA
ATTCAAAATTTTCGGGTTTATTACAGGGACAGCAGAGATCCACTTTGGCGCC
